Addgene plasmid #206818: pJethlpAmScarletCm
Purpose: Template for hlpA-mScarlet-I amplification associated with chloramphenicol resistance gene
Depositing lab: Virginie Libante. Depositing organization: Universite de Lorraine. Publication: A modular genetic toolbox for precise gene regulation and multi-color imaging in streptococci. Mignolet J, Schmid A, Staub J, van der Meer JR, Veening JW, Libante V. Microlife. 2026 Feb 26;7:uqag006. doi: 10.1093/femsml/uqag006. eCollection 2026. PubMed 41834799.
Backbone
  Vector backbone: ClonepJetPCR
  Backbone manufacturer: Thermo Scientific
  Backbone size w/o insert (bp): 2715
  Vector type: Synthetic Biology
  Selectable markers: Chloramphenicol
Growth in bacteria
  Bacterial resistance: Ampicillin, 100 μg/mL
  Growth temperature: 37°C
  Growth strain: DH5alpha
  Copy number: High Copy
Gene/Insert
  Gene/Insert name: hlpA
  Species: Streptococcus pneumoniae
  Insert size (bp): 2197
  Tag / fusion protein: mScarlet (C terminal on insert)
  Cloning method: Ligation Independent Cloning
  Sequencing primers: 5′ T7 promoter; 3′ M13-R(-46)
Resource information
  A portion of this plasmid was derived from a plasmid made by: Jan-Willem Veening Département de microbiologie fondamentale (DMF), Université de Lausanne
Terms and licenses: Academic/Nonprofit Terms; Industry Terms: Not Available to Industry
Depositor comments: chloramphenicol O-acetyltransferase gene under its own promoter is placed downstream of hlpA-mScarlet-I gene ; Please visit https://doi.org/10.1101/2025.05.10.653270 for bioRxiv preprint.
How to cite: pJethlpAmScarletCm was a gift from Virginie Libante (Addgene plasmid # 206818 ; http://n2t.net/addgene:206818 ; RRID:Addgene_206818)
