[The description below was written by a language model from this plasmid's Addgene catalogue record and pLannotate feature annotations shown in this document.]
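Description:
pJethlpAmScarletCm is a high-copy E. coli cloning plasmid built on the Thermo Scientific pJET PCR-cloning backbone and classed as a synthetic biology tool. It is maintained through a ColE1/pUC-type origin and selected with ampicillin via the β-lactamase gene and its native promoter. Remnants typical of this backbone are annotated around the cloning site: a T7 promoter upstream of the insert, and on the opposite strand a fragment of the eco47IR lethal gene with its lac UV5 promoter, CAP binding site and a lacI fragment. Insertion into eco47IR normally disrupts this toxic gene and provides positive selection for recombinants.

The roughly 2.2 kb insert carries hlpA, listed as coming from Streptococcus pneumoniae. The automated annotation matches it to the homologous Streptococcus mutans hup protein, which reflects the closest database hit rather than the stated source. hlpA encodes a histone-like DNA-binding protein and is fused at its C terminus to mScarlet-I, a rapidly maturing monomeric red fluorescent protein, so the fusion would be expected to label the bacterial nucleoid. Immediately downstream lies a chloramphenicol acetyltransferase gene (cat, of the Staphylococcus aureus type) which, according to the depositor, is driven by its own promoter. The record does not annotate a specific promoter for the hlpA fusion beyond the backbone T7 promoter.

The plasmid is not described as an expression vector. It serves as a PCR template for amplifying the hlpA-mScarlet-I cassette together with the linked chloramphenicol marker. It belongs to a modular toolbox for gene regulation and multi-colour imaging in streptococci, where the chloramphenicol marker presumably selects for cells that have acquired the amplified cassette.
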