Features (pLannotate 1.2.2; 11 found; start..end, strand, type, name):
    305..323     +  promoter       T7 promoter: promoter for bacteriophage T7 RNA polymerase
    373..645     +  CDS            hup: DBH_STRMU - Also known as hlpA. Experimental evidence at protein level: Swiss-Prot protein existence level 1. Histone-like DNA-binding protein which is capable of wrapping DNA to stabilize it, and thus to prevent its denaturation under extreme environmental conditions. Seems also to act as a fortuitous virulence factor in delayed sequelae by binding to heparan sulfate-proteoglycans in the extracellular matrix of target organs and acting as a nidus for in situ immune complex formation. From Streptococcus mutans serotype c (strain ATCC 700610 / UA159).
    703..1377    +  CDS            mScarlet-I: mScarlet-I is a basic (constitutively fluorescent) red fluorescent protein published in 2016, derived from synthetic construct. It is reported to be a rapidly-maturing monomer with moderate acid sensitivity.
   1607..2254    +  CDS            cat: CAT3_STAAU - Experimental evidence at transcript level: Swiss-Prot protein existence level 2. This enzyme is an effector of chloramphenicol resistance in bacteria. From Staphylococcus aureus.
   2569..2703    -  CDS            eco47IR (fragment): T2E7_ECOLX - Protein predicted: Swiss-Prot protein existence level 4. Recognizes the double-stranded sequence GGWCC and cleaves after G-1. From Escherichia coli.
   2756..2786    -  promoter       lac UV5 promoter: E. coli lac promoter with an "up" mutation
   2801..2822    -  protein_bind   CAP binding site: CAP binding activates transcription in the presence of cAMP. E. coli catabolite activator protein
   2847..2930    -  CDS            lacI (fragment): lac repressor; lacI; The lac repressor binds to the lac operator to inhibit transcription in E. coli. This inhibition can be relieved by adding lactose or isopropyl-β-D-thiogalactopyranoside (IPTG).
   3113..3701    -  rep_origin     ori: high-copy-number ColE1/pMB1/pBR322/pUC origin of replication
   3872..4732    -  CDS            AmpR: β-lactamase; bla; confers resistance to ampicillin, carbenicillin, and related antibiotics
   4733..4837    -  promoter       AmpR promoter: bla
>Addgene plasmid #206818 | pJethlpAmScarletCm | addgene full sequence | sequence record 415199 | Addgene NGS Result
GCCCCTGCAGCCGAATTATATTATTTTTGCCAAATAATTTTTAACAAAAGCTCTGAAGTCTTCTTCATTT
AAATTCTTAGATGATACTTCATCTGGAAAATTGTCCCAATTAGTAGCATCACGCTGTGAGTAAGTTCTAA
ACCATTTTTTTATTGTTGTATTATCTCTAATCTTACTACTCGATGAGTTTTCGGTATTATCTCTATTTTT
AACTTGGAGCAGGTTCCATTCATTGTTTTTTTCATCATAGTGAATAAAATCAACTGCTTTAACACTTGTG
CCTGAACACCATATCCATCCGGCGTAATACGACTCACTATAGGGAGAGCGGCCGCCAGATCTTCCGGATG
GCTCGAGTTTTTCAGCAAGATCATGGCAAACAAACAAGATTTGATCGCTAAAGTAGCAGAAGCTACAGAA
TTGACTAAGAAAGACTCAGCAGCAGCAGTTGAAGCTGTATTTGCAGCAGTAGCTGACTATCTTGCAGCTG
GTGAAAAAGTTCAATTGATCGGTTTTGGTAACTTTGAAGTTCGTGAGCGTGCAGAACGTAAAGGTCGCAA
CCCACAAACTGGTAAAGAAATGACAATTGCAGCTTCTAAAGTACCAGCATTCAAAGCTGGTAAAGCTCTT
AAAGACGCTGTTAAAGGATCCGGATCTGGTGGAGAAGCTGCAGCTAAAGGATCAGTGAGTAAAGGCGAAG
CTGTAATAAAGGAGTTCATGAGATTTAAAGTACACATGGAGGGGTCAATGAACGGTCATGAATTTGAAAT
TGAGGGAGAGGGAGAGGGAAGACCGTATGAGGGTACGCAAACCGCCAAATTGAAGGTAACGAAGGGGGGA
CCTCTTCCTTTTTCATGGGACATTCTTAGCCCGCAGTTCATGTATGGGAGCCGAGCATTTATTAAGCACC
CAGCGGACATACCAGATTATTACAAACAATCTTTCCCTGAAGGTTTCAAGTGGGAGAGAGTTATGAACTT
TGAGGACGGAGGAGCTGTAACAGTGACCCAAGATACTTCACTAGAGGACGGGACTCTTATTTACAAAGTC
AAACTACGAGGAACGAACTTTCCGCCTGACGGCCCTGTTATGCAGAAAAAGACTATGGGCTGGGAAGCCT
CTACGGAGCGCCTATACCCAGAGGATGGTGTTTTGAAAGGTGACATTAAAATGGCACTTCGCCTAAAGGA
CGGAGGCCGATACCTAGCAGATTTTAAAACAACGTATAAAGCTAAGAAACCTGTACAAATGCCAGGAGCA
TATAATGTTGATCGAAAATTAGATATTACTTCTCATAACGAGGACTACACAGTGGTTGAACAATATGAAC
GTAGCGAAGGTCGTCATTCAACTGGGGGCATGGACGAACTATATAAATAATAAGAATTCCGTATTGGTGG
AATAACACGAATTAATAAAGGATATATTTGTAGTAGCAAGTGTATTTGTTTTATATTCTATGACCCTATT
TGATTTACATGATTCTATATGGTATAATGGACTTGCTTATAAATATAGATGCTTGGATAGCAGGAGGTTG
CAAGATGATGATGGCAGTTAAATTAGCCTTCTAAAATTAAATAATAAAATTTTAGGAGGCTAATTTATGA
AATTTAATTTGATAGATATAGAGGATTGGAATAGAAAGCCATACTTTGAGCATTATTTAAATGCGGTAAG
GTGCACTTACAGTATGACTGCAAATTTAGAGATAACTAGTTTACTGCGTGAAATTAAACTTAAGGGCCTG
AAACTGTACCCTACGCTTATTTATATCATCACAACTGTAGTTAATCGTCACAAGGAGTTCCGCACCAGTT
TTGATCAAAACGGTAAGTTAGGATACTGGGATAGTATGAACCCAAGTTATACTATCTTTCATAAGGATAA
CGAAACTTTTTCAAGTATTTGGACAGAGTATGACGAGAACTTCCCACGTTTCTACTATAATTACCTTGAG
GATATCAGAAACTATAGCGACGTTATGAATTTCATGCCTAAGGCAGGTCAACCTGCTAACACAATTAATG
TGTCCAGCATTCCTTGGGTGAATTTTACCGGATTCAACTTGAATATATATAATGATGCAACATATCTAAT
CCCTATTTTTACTATGGGTAAGTATTTTCAGCAGGATAATAAAATTTTATTACCTATGTCTGTACAGGTG
CATCATGCGGTTTGCGACGGTTACCATACCAGCAGATTTTTTAATGAGGTACAGGAATTAGTCTCAAATT
TTGAGACATGGTTAGGAGAAAAATAATATTAAAATGCTTGTGCTCGGGAGTTATAAACAAAGATCGAAAA
TATTGTTAAGATCGTGAGGAAGCAAAGCGACCGAAGAAGTATATGTTCCATCTATGCAAGGACTTCCCGA
GAAGGCGAGTGACAGCGAAGACCGATTGGAAGGAGTCTGAGCTAAGTGGAGTAATATATTCATTCATTAT
AGAACCATCATTTCAAAGGATTAGAGAAATCTAATCCTTTTTCTAGGTATTTTTATCCTAAGAATTTAAT
ATGACAATCACGAGTTTAATTTTTATTTTGGTGCTATTTATCCTAAGCAGAGCAAGCTTCAGGAAACTGA
GACAGGAATTTTATTAAAAATTTAAATTTTGAAGAAAGTTCAGGGTTAATAGCATCCATTTTTTGCTTTG
CAAGTTCCTCAGCATTCTTAACAAAAGACGTCTCTTTTGACATGTTTAAAGTTTAAACCTCCTGTGTGAA
ATTATTATCCGCTCATAATTCCACACATTATACGAGCCGGAAGCATAAAGTGTAAAGCCTGGGGTGCCTA
ATGAGTGAGCTAACTCACATTAATTGCGTTGCGCTCACTGCCAATTGCTTTCCAGTCGGGAAACCTGTCG
TGCCAGCTGCATTAATGAATCGGCCAACGCGCGGGGAGAGGCGGTTTGCGTATTGGGCGCTCTTCCGCTT
CCTCGCTCACTGACTCGCTGCGCTCGGTCGTTCGGCTGCGGCGAGCGGTATCAGCTCACTCAAAGGCGGT
AATACGGTTATCCACAGAATCAGGGGATAACGCAGGAAAGAACATGTGAGCAAAAGGCCAGCAAAAGGCC
AGGAACCGTAAAAAGGCCGCGTTGCTGGCGTTTTTCCATAGGCTCCGCCCCCCTGACGAGCATCACAAAA
ATCGACGCTCAAGTCAGAGGTGGCGAAACCCGACAGGACTATAAAGATACCAGGCGTTTCCCCCTGGAAG
CTCCCTCGTGCGCTCTCCTGTTCCGACCCTGCCGCTTACCGGATACCTGTCCGCCTTTCTCCCTTCGGGA
AGCGTGGCGCTTTCTCATAGCTCACGCTGTAGGTATCTCAGTTCGGTGTAGGTCGTTCGCTCCAAGCTGG
GCTGTGTGCACGAACCCCCCGTTCAGCCCGACCGCTGCGCCTTATCCGGTAACTATCGTCTTGAGTCCAA
CCCGGTAAGACACGACTTATCGCCACTGGCAGCAGCCACTGGTAACAGGATTAGCAGAGCGAGGTATGTA
GGCGGTGCTACAGAGTTCTTGAAGTGGTGGCCTAACTACGGCTACACTAGAAGAACAGTATTTGGTATCT
GCGCTCTGCTGAAGCCAGTTACCTTCGGAAAAAGAGTTGGTAGCTCTTGATCCGGCAAACAAACCACCGC
TGGTAGCGGTGGTTTTTTTGTTTGCAAGCAGCAGATTACGCGCAGAAAAAAAGGATCTCAAGAAGATCCT
TTGATCTTTTCTACGGGGTCTGACGCTCAGTGGAACGAAAACTCACGTTAAGGGATTTTGGTCATGAGAT
TATCAAAAAGGATCTTCACCTAGATCCTTTTAAATTAAAAATGAAGTTTTAAATCAATCTAAAGTATATA
TGAGTAAACTTGGTCTGACAGTTACCAATGCTTAATCAGTGAGGCACCTATCTCAGCGATCTGTCTATTT
CGTTCATCCATAGTTGCCTGACTCCCCGTCGTGTAGATAACTACGATACGGGAGGGCTTACCATCTGGCC
CCAGTGCTGCAATGATACCGCGAGACCCACGCTCACCGGCTCCAGATTTATCAGCAATAAACCAGCCAGC
CGGAAGGGCCGAGCGCAGAAGTGGTCCTGCAACTTTATCCGCCTCCATCCAGTCTATTAATTGTTGCCGG
GAAGCTAGAGTAAGTAGTTCGCCAGTTAATAGTTTGCGCAACGTTGTTGCCATTGCTACAGGCATCGTGG
TGTCACGCTCGTCGTTTGGTATGGCTTCATTCAGCTCCGGTTCCCAACGATCAAGGCGAGTTACATGATC
CCCCATGTTGTGCAAAAAAGCGGTTAGCTCCTTCGGTCCTCCGATCGTTGTCAGAAGTAAGTTGGCCGCA
GTGTTATCACTCATGGTTATGGCAGCACTGCATAATTCTCTTACTGTCATGCCATCCGTAAGATGCTTTT
CTGTGACTGGTGAGTACTCAACCAAGTCATTCTGAGAATAGTGTATGCGGCGACCGAGTTGCTCTTGCCC
GGCGTCAATACGGGATAATACCGCGCCACATAGCAGAACTTTAAAAGTGCTCATCATTGGAAAACGTTCT
TCGGGGCGAAAACTCTCAAGGATCTTACCGCTGTTGAGATCCAGTTCGATGTAACCCACTCGTGCACCCA
ACTGATCTTCAGCATCTTTTACTTTCACCAGCGTTTCTGGGTGAGCAAAAACAGGAAGGCAAAATGCCGC
AAAAAAGGGAATAAGGGCGACACGGAAATGTTGAATACTCATACTCTTCCTTTTTCAATATTATTGAAGC
ATTTATCAGGGTTATTGTCTCATGAGCGGATACATATTTGAATGTATTTAGAAAAATAAACAAATAGGGG
TTCCGCGCACATTTCCCCGAAAAGTGCCACCTGACGTCTAAGAAACCATTATTATCATGACATTAACCTA
TAAAAATAGGCGTATCACGAGGCC
